>Addgene plasmid #153984 | SARS_COV2_ORF6_HA_BASU | addgene full sequence | sequence record 300127 | Addgene NGS Result
TGGAAGGGCTAATTCACTCCCAAAGAAGACAAGATATCCTTGATCTGTGGATCTACCACACACAAGGCTA
CTTCCCTGATTAGCAGAACTACACACCAGGGCCAGGGGTCAGATATCCACTGACCTTTGGATGGTGCTAC
AAGCTAGTACCAGTTGAGCCAGATAAGGTAGAAGAGGCCAATAAAGGAGAGAACACCAGCTTGTTACACC
CTGTGAGCCTGCATGGGATGGATGACCCGGAGAGAGAAGTGTTAGAGTGGAGGTTTGACAGCCGCCTAGC
ATTTCATCACGTGGCCCGAGAGCTGCATCCGGAGTACTTCAAGAACTGCTGATATCGAGCTTGCTACAAG
GGACTTTCCGCTGGGGACTTTCCAGGGAGGCGTGGCCTGGGCGGGACTGGGGAGTGGCGAGCCCTCAGAT
CCTGCATATAAGCAGCTGCTTTTTGCCTGTACTGGGTCTCTCTGGTTAGACCAGATCTGAGCCTGGGAGC
TCTCTGGCTAACTAGGGAACCCACTGCTTAAGCCTCAATAAAGCTTGCCTTGAGTGCTTCAAGTAGTGTG
TGCCCGTCTGTTGTGTGACTCTGGTAACTAGAGATCCCTCAGACCCTTTTAGTCAGTGTGGAAAATCTCT
AGCAGTGGCGCCCGAACAGGGACTTGAAAGCGAAAGGGAAACCAGAGGAGCTCTCTCGACGCAGGACTCG
GCTTGCTGAAGCGCGCACGGCAAGAGGCGAGGGGCGGCGACTGGTGAGTACGCCAAAAATTTTGACTAGC
GGAGGCTAGAAGGAGAGAGATGGGTGCGAGAGCGTCAGTATTAAGCGGGGGAGAATTAGATCGCGATGGG
AAAAAATTCGGTTAAGGCCAGGGGGAAAGAAAAAATATAAATTAAAACATATAGTATGGGCAAGCAGGGA
GCTAGAACGATTCGCAGTTAATCCTGGCCTGTTAGAAACATCAGAAGGCTGTAGACAAATACTGGGACAG
CTACAACCATCCCTTCAGACAGGATCAGAAGAACTTAGATCATTATATAATACAGTAGCAACCCTCTATT
GTGTGCATCAAAGGATAGAGATAAAAGACACCAAGGAAGCTTTAGACAAGATAGAGGAAGAGCAAAACAA
AAGTAAGACCACCGCACAGCAAGCGGCCGGCCGCTGATCTTCAGACCTGGAGGAGGAGATATGAGGGACA
ATTGGAGAAGTGAATTATATAAATATAAAGTAGTAAAAATTGAACCATTAGGAGTAGCACCCACCAAGGC
AAAGAGAAGAGTGGTGCAGAGAGAAAAAAGAGCAGTGGGAATAGGAGCTTTGTTCCTTGGGTTCTTGGGA
GCAGCAGGAAGCACTATGGGCGCAGCGTCAATGACGCTGACGGTACAGGCCAGACAATTATTGTCTGGTA
TAGTGCAGCAGCAGAACAATTTGCTGAGGGCTATTGAGGCGCAACAGCATCTGTTGCAACTCACAGTCTG
GGGCATCAAGCAGCTCCAGGCAAGAATCCTGGCTGTGGAAAGATACCTAAAGGATCAACAGCTCCTGGGG
ATTTGGGGTTGCTCTGGAAAACTCATTTGCACCACTGCTGTGCCTTGGAATGCTAGTTGGAGTAATAAAT
CTCTGGAACAGATTTGGAATCACACGACCTGGATGGAGTGGGACAGAGAAATTAACAATTACACAAGCTT
AATACACTCCTTAATTGAAGAATCGCAAAACCAGCAAGAAAAGAATGAACAAGAATTATTGGAATTAGAT
AAATGGGCAAGTTTGTGGAATTGGTTTAACATAACAAATTGGCTGTGGTATATAAAATTATTCATAATGA
TAGTAGGAGGCTTGGTAGGTTTAAGAATAGTTTTTGCTGTACTTTCTATAGTGAATAGAGTTAGGCAGGG
ATATTCACCATTATCGTTTCAGACCCACCTCCCAACCCCGAGGGGACCCGACAGGCCCGAAGGAATAGAA
GAAGAAGGTGGAGAGAGAGACAGAGACAGATCCATTCGATTAGTGAACGGATCTCGACGGTATCGCCTTT
AAAAGAAAAGGGGGGATTGGGGGGTACAGTGCAGGGGAAAGAATAGTAGACATAATAGCAACAGACATAC
AAACTAAAGAATTACAAAAACAAATTACAAAAATTCAAAATTTTCGGGTTTATTACAGGGACAGCAGAGA
TCCAGTTTATCGATGAGTAATTCATACAAAAGGACTCGCCCCTGCCTTGGGGAATCCCAGGGACCGTCGT
TAAACTCCCACTAACGTAGAACCCAGAGATCGCTGCGTTCCCGCCCCCTCACCCGCCCGCTCTCGTCATC
ACTGAGGTGGAGAAGAGCATGCGTGAGGCTCCGGTGCCCGTCAGTGGGCAGAGCGCACATCGCCCACAGT
CCCCGAGAAGTTGGGGGGAGGGGTCGGCAATTGAACCGGTGCCTAGAGAAGGTGGCGCGGGGTAAACTGG
GAAAGTGATGTCGTGTACTGGCTCCGCCTTTTTCCCGAGGGTGGGGGAGAACCGTATATAAGTGCAGTAG
TCGCCGTGAACGTTCTTTTTCGCAACGGGTTTGCCGCCAGAACACAGGTAAGTGCCGTGTGTGGTTCCCG
CGGGCCTGGCCTCTTTACGGGTTATGGCCCTTGCGTGCCTTGAATTACTTCCACGCCCCTGGCTGCAGTA
CGTGATTCTTGATCCCGAGCTTCGGGTTGGAAGTGGGTGGGAGAGTTCGAGGCCTTGCGCTTAAGGAGCC
CCTTCGCCTCGTGCTTGAGTTGAGGCCTGGCTTGGGCGCTGGGGCCGCCGCGTGCGAATCTGGTGGCACC
TTCGCGCCTGTCTCGCTGCTTTCGATAAGTCTCTAGCCATTTAAAATTTTTGATGACCTGCTGCGACGCT
TTTTTTCTGGCAAGATAGTCTTGTAAATGCGGGCCAAGATCTGCACACTGGTATTTCGGTTTTTGGGGCC
GCGGGCGGCGACGGGGCCCGTGCGTCCCAGCGCACATGTTCGGCGAGGCGGGGCCTGCGAGCGCGGCCAC
CGAGAATCGGACGGGGGTAGTCTCAAGCTGGCCGGCCTGCTCTGGTGCCTGGCCTCGCGCCGCCGTGTAT
CGCCCCGCCCTGGGCGGCAAGGCTGGCCCGGTCGGCACCAGTTGCGTGAGCGGAAAGATGGCCGCTTCCC
GGCCCTGCTGCAGGGAGCTCAAAATGGAGGACGCGGCGCTCGGGAGAGCGGGCGGGTGAGTCACCCACAC
AAAGGAAAAGGGCCTTTCCGTCCTCAGCCGTCGCTTCATGTGACTCCACGGAGTACCGGGCGCCGTCCAG
GCACCTCGATTAGTTCTCGAGCTTTTGGAGTACGTCGTCTTTAGGTTGGGGGGAGGGGTTTTATGCGATG
GAGTTTCCCCACACTGAGTGGGTGGAGACTGAAGTTAGGCCAGCTTGGCACTTGATGTAATTCTCCTTGG
AATTTGCCCTTTTTGAGTTTGGATCTTGGTTCATTCTCAAGCCTCAGACAGTGGTTCAAAGTTTTTTTCT
TCCATTTCAGGTGTCGTGAGGATCTATTTCCGGTGAATTCGCCGCCACCATGTTTCATCTTGTCGATTTT
CAAGTTACGATTGCGGAGATACTCCTCATAATCATGCGGACATTTAAGGTTTCCATTTGGAACCTTGATT
ACATTATTAACCTGATTATCAAGAATCTCTCCAAGAGCCTGACCGAGAATAAGTATTCTCAGTTGGACGA
GGAGCAGCCTATGGAAATAGACCTCGAAGGCGGCGGGGGATGGAGCCATCCACAATTCGAGAAAGGCTAC
CCATACGATGTGCCTGACTATGCTGGCAAGTTGTCTGAATCAGAGATTAGGTTTGGACTGAAAACGGAGG
TGATGGGCCAACATCTTATCTATCACGATGTTTTGTCCAGCACACAAAAGACAGCCCATGAATTGGCAAA
TAACAATGCCCCCGAGGGTACCCTCGTGGTTGCAGATAAACAGACAGCCGGTAGGGGCGGGATGAGCCGA
GTGTGGCATTCTCAAGAAGGAAACGGAGTATGGATGAGTTTGATATTGCGCCCGGACATTCCGCTCCAAA
AGACGCCCCAACTTACCTTGCTGGCAGCTGTAGCGGTGGTTCAGGGAATAGAAGAGGCCGCGGGCATACA
GACTGATATAAAGTGGCCGAACGACATACTCATTAACGGGAAAAAAACAGTAGGGATACTTACCGAAATG
CAAGCTGAGGAGGATCGAGTGCGCTCCGTGATTATTGGTATTGGCATTAATGTAAATCAGCAACCCAATG
ATTTCCCCGATGAGCTCAAGGACATTGCGACGAGTCTGTCCCAGGCAGCTGGGGAAAAGATCGACAGGGC
AGGTGTAATCCAGCATATCTTGCTTTGTTTCGAAAAGCGATACCGAGACTACATGACCCACGGTTTCACG
CCCATCAAGCTCTTGTGGGAGTCATACGCCCTCGGTATTGGCACGAACATGAGGGCGAGAACTCTCAACG
GGACATTTTACGGTAAGGCGTTGGGTATTGACGACGAAGGGGTACTTTTGTTGGAAACTAATGAAGGCAT
TAAGAAGATATACAGCGCGGACATCAGCCTTAGGTGACCGCAGTTTGAAAAGTAAGGATCCCGCCCCTCT
CCCTCCCCCCCCCCTAACGTTACTGGCCGAAGCCGCTTGGAATAAGGCCGGTGTGCGTTTGTCTATATGT
TATTTTCCACCATATTGCCGTCTTTTGGCAATGTGAGGGCCCGGAAACCTGGCCCTGTCTTCTTGACGAG
CATTCCTAGGGGTCTTTCCCCTCTCGCCAAAGGAATGCAAGGTCTGTTGAATGTCGTGAAGGAAGCAGTT
CCTCTGGAAGCTTCTTGAAGACAAACAACGTCTGTAGCGACCCTTTGCAGGCAGCGGAACCCCCCACCTG
GCGACAGGTGCCTCTGCGGCCAAAAGCCACGTGTATAAGATACACCTGCAAAGGCGGCACAACCCCAGTG
CCACGTTGTGAGTTGGATAGTTGTGGAAAGAGTCAAATGGCTCTCCTCAAGCGTATTCAACAAGGGGCTG
AAGGATGCCCAGAAGGTACCCCATTGTATGGGATCTGATCTGGGGCCTCGGTGCACATGCTTTACATGTG
TTTAGTCGAGGTTAAAAAAACGTCTAGGCCCCCCGAACCACGGGGACGTGGTTTTCCTTTGAAAAACACG
ATGATAAGCTTGCCACAACCCACAAGGAGACGACCTTCCATGACCGAGTACAAGCCCACGGTGCGCCTCG
CCACCCGCGACGACGTCCCCCGGGCCGTACGCACCCTCGCCGCCGCGTTCGCCGACTACCCCGCCACGCG
CCACACCGTCGACCCGGACCGCCACATCGAGCGGGTCACCGAGCTGCAAGAACTCTTCCTCACGCGCGTC
GGGCTCGACATCGGCAAGGTGTGGGTCGCGGACGACGGCGCCGCGGTGGCGGTCTGGACCACGCCGGAGA
GCGTCGAAGCGGGGGCGGTGTTCGCCGAGATCGGCCCGCGCATGGCCGAGTTGAGCGGTTCCCGGCTGGC
CGCGCAGCAACAGATGGAAGGCCTCCTGGCGCCGCACCGGCCCAAGGAGCCCGCGTGGTTCCTGGCCACC
GTCGGCGTCTCGCCCGACCACCAGGGCAAGGGTCTGGGCAGCGCCGTCGTGCTCCCCGGAGTGGAGGCGG
CCGAGCGCGCCGGGGTGCCCGCCTTCCTGGAGACCTCCGCGCCCCGCAACCTCCCCTTCTACGAGCGGCT
CGGCTTCACCGTCACCGCCGACGTCGAGGTGCCCGAAGGACCGCGCACCTGGTGCATGACCCGCAAGCCC
GGTGCCTAGACGCGTCTGGAACAATCAACCTCTGGATTACAAAATTTGTGAAAGATTGACTGGTATTCTT
AACTATGTTGCTCCTTTTACGCTATGTGGATACGCTGCTTTAATGCCTTTGTATCATGCTATTGCTTCCC
GTATGGCTTTCATTTTCTCCTCCTTGTATAAATCCTGGTTGCTGTCTCTTTATGAGGAGTTGTGGCCCGT
TGTCAGGCAACGTGGCGTGGTGTGCACTGTGTTTGCTGACGCAACCCCCACTGGTTGGGGCATTGCCACC
ACCTGTCAGCTCCTTTCCGGGACTTTCGCTTTCCCCCTCCCTATTGCCACGGCGGAACTCATCGCCGCCT
GCCTTGCCCGCTGCTGGACAGGGGCTCGGCTGTTGGGCACTGACAATTCCGTGGTGTTGTCGGGGAAGCT
GACGTCCTTTCCATGGCTGCTCGCCTGTGTTGCCACCTGGATTCTGCGCGGGACGTCCTTCTGCTACGTC
CCTTCGGCCCTCAATCCAGCGGACCTTCCTTCCCGCGGCCTGCTGCCGGCTCTGCGGCCTCTTCCGCGTC
TTCGCCTTCGCCCTCAGACGAGTCGGATCTCCCTTTGGGCCGCCTCCCCGCCTGGAATTAATTCTGCAGT
CGAGACCTAGAAAAACATGGAGCAATCACAAGTAGCAATACAGCAGCTACCAATGCTGATTGTGCCTGGC
TAGAAGCACAAGAGGAGGAGGAGGTGGGTTTTCCAGTCACACCTCAGGTACCTTTAAGACCAATGACTTA
CAAGGCAGCTGTAGATCTTAGCCACTTTTTAAAAGAAAAGAGGGGACTGGAAGGGCTAATTCACTCCCAA
CGAAGACAAGATATCCTTGATCTGTGGATCTACCACACACAAGGCTACTTCCCTGATTAGCAGAACTACA
CACCAGGGCCAGGGGTCAGATATCCACTGACCTTTGGATGGTGCTACAAGCTAGTACCAGTTGAGCCAGA
TAAGGTAGAAGAGGCCAATAAAGGAGAGAACACCAGCTTGTTACACCCTGTGAGCCTGCATGGGATGGAT
GACCCGGAGAGAGAAGTGTTAGAGTGGAGGTTTGACAGCCGCCTAGCATTTCATCACGTGGCCCGAGAGC
TGCATCCGGAGTACTTCAAGAACTGCTGATATCGAGCTTGCTACAAGGGACTTTCCGCTGGGGACTTTCC
AGGGAGGCGTGGCCTGGGCGGGACTGGGGAGTGGCGAGCCCTCAGATCCTGCATATAAGCAGCTGCTTTT
TGCCTGTACTGGGTCTCTCTGGTTAGACCAGATCTGAGCCTGGGAGCTCTCTGGCTAACTAGGGAACCCA
CTGCTTAAGCCTCAATAAAGCTTGCCTTGAGTGCTTCAAGTAGTGTGTGCCCGTCTGTTGTGTGACTCTG
GTAACTAGAGATCCCTCAGACCCTTTTAGTCAGTGTGGAAAATCTCTAGCAGTAGTAGTTCATGTCATCT
TATTATTCAGTATTTATAACTTGCAAAGAAATGAATATCAGAGAGTGAGAGGCCTTGACATTGCTAGCGT
TTACCGTCGACCTCTAGCTAGAGCTTGGCGTAATCATGGTCATAGCTGTTTCCTGTGTGAAATTGTTATC
CGCTCACAATTCCACACAACATACGAGCCGGAAGCATAAAGTGTAAAGCCTGGGGTGCCTAATGAGTGAG
CTAACTCACATTAATTGCGTTGCGCTCACTGCCCGCTTTCCAGTCGGGAAACCTGTCGTGCCAGCTGCAT
TAATGAATCGGCCAACGCGCGGGGAGAGGCGGTTTGCGTATTGGGCGCTCTTCCGCTTCCTCGCTCACTG
ACTCGCTGCGCTCGGTCGTTCGGCTGCGGCGAGCGGTATCAGCTCACTCAAAGGCGGTAATACGGTTATC
CACAGAATCAGGGGATAACGCAGGAAAGAACATGTGAGCAAAAGGCCAGCAAAAGGCCAGGAACCGTAAA
AAGGCCGCGTTGCTGGCGTTTTTCCATAGGCTCCGCCCCCCTGACGAGCATCACAAAAATCGACGCTCAA
GTCAGAGGTGGCGAAACCCGACAGGACTATAAAGATACCAGGCGTTTCCCCCTGGAAGCTCCCTCGTGCG
CTCTCCTGTTCCGACCCTGCCGCTTACCGGATACCTGTCCGCCTTTCTCCCTTCGGGAAGCGTGGCGCTT
TCTCATAGCTCACGCTGTAGGTATCTCAGTTCGGTGTAGGTCGTTCGCTCCAAGCTGGGCTGTGTGCACG
AACCCCCCGTTCAGCCCGACCGCTGCGCCTTATCCGGTAACTATCGTCTTGAGTCCAACCCGGTAAGACA
CGACTTATCGCCACTGGCAGCAGCCACTGGTAACAGGATTAGCAGAGCGAGGTATGTAGGCGGTGCTACA
GAGTTCTTGAAGTGGTGGCCTAACTACGGCTACACTAGAAGAACAGTATTTGGTATCTGCGCTCTGCTGA
AGCCAGTTACCTTCGGAAAAAGAGTTGGTAGCTCTTGATCCGGCAAACAAACCACCGCTGGTAGCGGTGG
TTTTTTTGTTTGCAAGCAGCAGATTACGCGCAGAAAAAAAGGATCTCAAGAAGATCCTTTGATCTTTTCT
ACGGGGTCTGACGCTCAGTGGAACGAAAACTCACGTTAAGGGATTTTGGTCATGAGATTATCAAAAAGGA
TCTTCACCTAGATCCTTTTAAATTAAAAATGAAGTTTTAAATCAATCTAAAGTATATATGAGTAAACTTG
GTCTGACAGTTACCAATGCTTAATCAGTGAGGCACCTATCTCAGCGATCTGTCTATTTCGTTCATCCATA
GTTGCCTGACTCCCCGTCGTGTAGATAACTACGATACGGGAGGGCTTACCATCTGGCCCCAGTGCTGCAA
TGATACCGCGAGACCCACGCTCACCGGCTCCAGATTTATCAGCAATAAACCAGCCAGCCGGAAGGGCCGA
GCGCAGAAGTGGTCCTGCAACTTTATCCGCCTCCATCCAGTCTATTAATTGTTGCCGGGAAGCTAGAGTA
AGTAGTTCGCCAGTTAATAGTTTGCGCAACGTTGTTGCCATTGCTACAGGCATCGTGGTGTCACGCTCGT
CGTTTGGTATGGCTTCATTCAGCTCCGGTTCCCAACGATCAAGGCGAGTTACATGATCCCCCATGTTGTG
CAAAAAAGCGGTTAGCTCCTTCGGTCCTCCGATCGTTGTCAGAAGTAAGTTGGCCGCAGTGTTATCACTC
ATGGTTATGGCAGCACTGCATAATTCTCTTACTGTCATGCCATCCGTAAGATGCTTTTCTGTGACTGGTG
AGTACTCAACCAAGTCATTCTGAGAATAGTGTATGCGGCGACCGAGTTGCTCTTGCCCGGCGTCAATACG
GGATAATACCGCGCCACATAGCAGAACTTTAAAAGTGCTCATCATTGGAAAACGTTCTTCGGGGCGAAAA
CTCTCAAGGATCTTACCGCTGTTGAGATCCAGTTCGATGTAACCCACTCGTGCACCCAACTGATCTTCAG
CATCTTTTACTTTCACCAGCGTTTCTGGGTGAGCAAAAACAGGAAGGCAAAATGCCGCAAAAAAGGGAAT
AAGGGCGACACGGAAATGTTGAATACTCATACTCTTCCTTTTTCAATATTATTGAAGCATTTATCAGGGT
TATTGTCTCATGAGCGGATACATATTTGAATGTATTTAGAAAAATAAACAAATAGGGGTTCCGCGCACAT
TTCCCCGAAAAGTGCCACCTGACGTCGACGGATCGGGAGATCAACTTGTTTATTGCAGCTTATAATGGTT
ACAAATAAAGCAATAGCATCACAAATTTCACAAATAAAGCATTTTTTTCACTGCATTCTAGTTGTGGTTT
GTCCAAACTCATCAATGTATCTTATCATGTCTGGATCAACTGGATAACTCAAGCTAACCAAAATCATCCC
AAACTTCCCACCCCATACCCTATTACCACTGCCAATTACCTGTGGTTTCATTTACTCTAAACCTGTGATT
CCTCTGAATTATTTTCATTTTAAAGAAATTGTATTTGTTAAATATGTACTACAAACTTAGTAGT
Features (pLannotate 1.2.2; 26 found; start..end, strand, type, name):
    377..634     +  LTR            5' LTR (truncated): truncated 5' long terminal repeat (LTR) from HIV-1
    681..806     +  misc_feature   HIV-1 Ψ: packaging signal of human immunodeficiency virus type 1
    790..1128    +  CDS            HIV-1 gag (fragment): gag protein from human immunodeficiency virus 1; gag
   1303..1536    +  misc_feature   RRE: The Rev response element (RRE) of HIV-1 allows for Rev-dependent mRNA export from the nucleus to the cytoplasm.
   1913..2013    +  CDS            Rev (fragment): human immunodeficiency virus 1 (HIV-1) Rev protein; rev; enhances nuclear export of unspliced and incompletely spliced viral mRNAs
   2028..2143    +  misc_feature   cPPT/CTS: central polypurine tract and central termination sequence of HIV-1 (lacking the first T)
   2356..2567    +  promoter       EF-1α core promoter: core promoter for human elongation factor EF-1α
   2568..2681    +  intron         EF-1α intron A (fragment): intron upstream of the start codon of human EF-1α
   3307..3510    +  intron         EF-1α intron A: truncated intron upstream of the start codon of human EF-1α
   3550..3732    +  CDS            NS6_SARS2: Experimental evidence at protein level: Swiss-Prot protein existence level 1. Disrupts cell nuclear import complex formation by tethering karyopherin alpha 2 and karyopherin beta 1 to the membrane. Retention of import factors at the ER/Golgi membrane leads to a loss of transport into the nucleus. Thereby prevents STAT1 nuclear translocation in response to interferon signaling, thus blocking the expression of interferon stimulated genes (ISGs) that display multiple antiviral activities (PubMed:33097660). Suppresses IFN-beta production possibly by blocking IRF3 nuclear translocation (PubMed:3297
   3778..3803    +  CDS            3xHA (fragment): three tandem HA epitope tags
   3805..4581    +  CDS            birA (fragment): BIRA_BACSU - Experimental evidence at protein level: Swiss-Prot protein existence level 1. Acts both as a biotin--[acetyl-CoA-carboxylase] ligase and a repressor. From Bacillus subtilis (strain 168).
   4725..5187    +  misc_feature   IRES: internal ribosome entry site (IRES) of the encephalomyocarditis virus (EMCV)
   5220..5817    +  CDS            PuroR (fragment): puromycin N-acetyltransferase; pac from Streptomyces alboniger; confers resistance to puromycin
   5833..6421    +  misc_feature   WPRE: woodchuck hepatitis virus posttranscriptional regulatory element
   6438..6956    +  CDS            nef (fragment): NEF_HV1BR - Experimental evidence at protein level: Swiss-Prot protein existence level 1. Extracellular Nef protein targets CD4(+) T-lymphocytes for apoptosis by interacting with CXCR4 surface receptors (PubMed:14990729). From Human immunodeficiency virus type 1 group M subtype B (isolate BRU/LAI) (HIV-1).
   7004..7261    +  LTR            5' LTR (truncated): truncated 5' long terminal repeat (LTR) from HIV-1
   7413..7429    -  protein_bind   lac operator: The lac repressor binds to the lac operator to inhibit transcription in E. coli. This inhibition can be relieved by adding lactose or isopropyl-β-D-thiogalactopyranoside (IPTG). lac repressor encoded by lacI
   7437..7467    -  promoter       lac promoter: promoter for the E. coli lac operon
   7482..7503    -  protein_bind   CAP binding site: CAP binding activates transcription in the presence of cAMP. E. coli catabolite activator protein
   7516..7608    -  CDS            lacI (fragment): lac repressor; lacI; The lac repressor binds to the lac operator to inhibit transcription in E. coli. This inhibition can be relieved by adding lactose or isopropyl-β-D-thiogalactopyranoside (IPTG).
   7791..8379    -  rep_origin     ori: high-copy-number ColE1/pMB1/pBR322/pUC origin of replication
   8550..9410    -  CDS            AmpR: β-lactamase; bla; confers resistance to ampicillin, carbenicillin, and related antibiotics
   9411..9515    -  promoter       AmpR promoter: bla
   9563..9697    +  polyA_signal   SV40 poly(A) signal: SV40 polyadenylation signal
   9864..329     +  CDS            nef (fragment) (across the origin): NEF_HV1BR - Experimental evidence at protein level: Swiss-Prot protein existence level 1. Extracellular Nef protein targets CD4(+) T-lymphocytes for apoptosis by interacting with CXCR4 surface receptors (PubMed:14990729). From Human immunodeficiency virus type 1 group M subtype B (isolate BRU/LAI) (HIV-1).
