[The description below was written by a language model from this plasmid's Addgene catalogue record and pLannotate feature annotations shown in this document.]
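Description:
SARS_COV2_ORF6_HA_BASU is an HIV-1-derived lentiviral transfer plasmid for mammalian expression of the SARS-CoV-2 accessory protein ORF6 fused to an HA epitope and the BASU proximity-labelling enzyme. It is maintained in E. coli through a high-copy ColE1/pUC-type origin and an ampicillin resistance gene (β-lactamase). The recombination-reducing host strain listed in the record is consistent with the repeated LTR sequences. The viral backbone carries LTR sequences at both ends (both annotated as truncated 5′ LTRs, each preceded by a nef-derived fragment), the Ψ packaging signal with a partial gag region, the Rev response element for Rev-dependent export of the genomic RNA, and the cPPT/CTS element. Together these allow the cassette to be packaged into particles and integrated into target cells when packaging functions are supplied in trans.

Between the LTRs, the human EF-1α promoter with intron A sequences drives a bicistronic transcript. The first open reading frame is ORF6, followed by an HA tag (annotated as a fragment of a 3xHA match) and a Bacillus subtilis birA-derived sequence corresponding to BASU, an engineered promiscuous biotin ligase. An EMCV IRES then directs translation of puromycin N-acetyltransferase, so that transduced cells can be selected with puromycin, and a WPRE downstream enhances transcript expression. The fusion places the biotin ligase at sites where ORF6 resides, so that neighbouring host proteins become biotinylated and can be captured and identified, while the HA tag allows detection of the bait. According to the associated publication title, the construct belongs to a set used to map the proximal proteomes of 17 SARS-CoV-2 proteins. The exact cloning sites are not recorded.
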