Addgene plasmid #153984: SARS_COV2_ORF6_HA_BASU
Purpose: Express Orf6 gene along with HA and BASU
Depositing lab: Paul Khavari. Depositing organization: Stanford University. Publication: The proximal proteome of 17 SARS-CoV-2 proteins links to disrupted antiviral signaling and host translation. Meyers JM, Ramanathan M, Shanderson RL, Beck A, Donohue L, Ferguson I, Guo MG, Rao DS, Miao W, Reynolds D, Yang X, Zhao Y, Yang YY, Blish C, Wang Y, Khavari PA. PLoS Pathog. 2021 Oct 1;17(10):e1009412. doi: 10.1371/journal.ppat.1009412. PubMed 34597346.
Backbone
  Vector backbone: EF1-alpha-promoter
  Vector type: Mammalian Expression, Lentiviral
Growth in bacteria
  Bacterial resistance: Ampicillin, 100 μg/mL
  Growth temperature: 37°C
  Growth strain: NEB Stable
  Copy number: High Copy
Gene/Insert
  Gene/Insert name: orf6
  Species: Severe acute respiratory syndrome coronavirus 2
  Entrez Gene: ORF6 (a.k.a. GU280_gp06)
  Cloning method: Restriction Enzyme; 5′ cloning site Unknown (unknown if destroyed); 3′ cloning site Unknown (unknown if destroyed)
  Sequencing primers: 5′ EF1a-F
Terms and licenses: Academic/Nonprofit Terms; Industry Terms: Not Available to Industry
How to cite: SARS_COV2_ORF6_HA_BASU was a gift from Paul Khavari (Addgene plasmid # 153984 ; http://n2t.net/addgene:153984 ; RRID:Addgene_153984)
